Addgene plasmid #196458: AncNeo+Q111E
Purpose: Expresses Na,K-ATPase (ATP1A1 and ATP1B1 in pFastBac Dual vector) in insect cells
Depositing lab: Susanne Dobler. Depositing organization: Universitaet Hamburg. Publication: Historical Contingency Shapes Toxin Resistance in a Specialist Avian Predator. Mohammadi S, Pradhan S, Hoffmann FG, Herrera-Álvarez S, Deng Y, Eacock A, Dobler S, Storz JF, Rowland HM. bioRxiv 2025.07.04.662692 10.1101/2025.07.04.662692.
Backbone
  Vector backbone: pFastBac Dual
  Backbone manufacturer: Thermo Fisher (Invitrogen)
  Backbone size w/o insert (bp): 5235
  Total vector size (bp): 9101
  Vector type: Insect Expression
Growth in bacteria
  Bacterial resistance: Ampicillin, 100 μg/mL
  Growth temperature: 37°C
  Growth strain: DH5alpha
  Copy number: Unknown
Gene/Insert 1
  Gene/Insert name: ATP1A1
  Species: Ancestral Neoaves
  Insert size (bp): 3090
  Promoter: PH
  Cloning method: Restriction Enzyme; 5′ cloning site unknown (unknown if destroyed); 3′ cloning site unknown (unknown if destroyed)
  Sequencing primers: 5′ ATTCCGGATTATTCATACCGTCCCACCATCG; 3′ GTGGTATGGCTGATTATGATCCTCTAGTACTTCTC
Gene/Insert 2
  Gene/Insert name: ATP1B1
  Species: Ancestral Neoaves
  Insert size (bp): 928
  Promoter: p10
  Cloning method: Restriction Enzyme; 5′ cloning site unknown (unknown if destroyed); 3′ cloning site unknown (unknown if destroyed)
  Sequencing primers: 5′ CGGGTTCCTTCCGGTATTGTCTCCTTC; 3′ ACGGACCTTTAATTCAACCCAACACAATATA
Resource information
  A portion of this plasmid was derived from a plasmid made by: GeneArt Gene Synthesis (Thermo Fisher Scientific)
Terms and licenses: Academic/Nonprofit Terms; Industry Terms: Not Available to Industry
How to cite: AncNeo+Q111E was a gift from Susanne Dobler (Addgene plasmid # 196458 ; http://n2t.net/addgene:196458 ; RRID:Addgene_196458)
