[The description below was written by a language model from this plasmid's Addgene catalogue record and pLannotate feature annotations shown in this document.]
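Description:
AncNeo+Q111E is an insect-cell expression construct of about 9.1 kb built on the pFastBac Dual backbone, a baculovirus donor plasmid. It co-expresses both subunits of the Na,K-ATPase. In bacteria it is maintained through a high-copy ColE1/pUC-type origin and selected with ampicillin via the β-lactamase gene; an f1 origin is also present. The expression region is bracketed by the left and right ends of a mini-Tn7 element, which also enclose a gentamicin acetyltransferase marker driven by the Pc integron promoter. In the standard use of this backbone, the Tn7 arms allow the whole cassette to be transposed into a baculovirus shuttle genome (bacmid) in E. coli, with gentamicin resistance marking the transposed segment. The resulting recombinant baculovirus then delivers the genes to insect cells.

The payload consists of two divergently oriented expression units. The polyhedrin (PH) promoter drives ATP1A1, the catalytic alpha subunit (roughly 3.1 kb), terminated by an SV40 polyadenylation signal. On the opposite strand, the p10 promoter drives ATP1B1, the non-catalytic beta subunit (roughly 0.9 kb) that governs assembly and membrane delivery of alpha/beta heterodimers, terminated by the HSV TK polyadenylation signal. Both are strong, very late baculovirus promoters, so a single virus yields the two subunits together.

The inserts are listed as ancestral Neoaves sequences and derive at least in part from gene synthesis; the chicken and rabbit labels in the feature table simply reflect the closest database matches. The name suggests a Q111E substitution on the ancestral background, presumably in ATP1A1, though the record does not spell this out. No epitope tags are annotated. The associated work concerns toxin resistance in an avian predator, which fits using the construct to produce recombinant pumps for functional study.
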