Features (pLannotate 1.2.2; 18 found; start..end, strand, type, name):
     81..97      +  CDS            lacZα (fragment): LacZα fragment of β-galactosidase; lacZ fragment
    102..556     +  rep_origin     f1 ori (sequence partly withheld): f1 bacteriophage origin of replication; arrow indicates direction of (+) strand synthesis
    582..686     +  promoter       AmpR promoter: bla
    687..1547    +  CDS            AmpR: β-lactamase; bla; confers resistance to ampicillin, carbenicillin, and related antibiotics
   1718..2306    +  rep_origin     ori: high-copy-number ColE1/pMB1/pBR322/pUC origin of replication
   2492..2543    -  misc_feature   bom (fragment): basis of mobility region from pBR322
   2611..2835    -  mobile_element Tn7R: mini-Tn7 element (right end of the Tn7 transposon) Tn7
   2902..3435    -  CDS            GmR: gentamycin acetyltransferase; aacC1; confers resistance to gentamycin
   3624..3652    -  promoter       Pc promoter: intI1 (promoter lies within the coding sequence); class 1 integron promoter
   3630..3989    -  CDS            YPR2_ECOLX (fragment): Protein predicted: Swiss-Prot protein existence level 4. From Escherichia coli.
   4160..4208    -  polyA_signal   HSV TK poly(A) signal: herpes simplex virus thymidine kinase polyadenylation signal (Cole and Stacy, 1985)
   4282..5196    -  CDS            ATP1B1: AT1B1_CHICK - Experimental evidence at protein level: Swiss-Prot protein existence level 1. This is the non-catalytic component of the active enzyme, which catalyzes the hydrolysis of ATP coupled with the exchange of Na(+) and K(+) ions across the plasma membrane. The beta subunit regulates, through assembly of alpha/beta heterodimers, the number of sodium pumps transported to the plasma membrane. From Gallus gallus (Chicken).
   5216..5325    -  promoter       p10 promoter: baculovirus promoter for expression in insect cells
   5349..5440    +  promoter       polyhedrin promoter: polh from Autographa californica; promoter for the baculovirus polyhedrin gene
   5483..8557    +  CDS            ATP1A1: AT1A1_RABIT - Experimental evidence at protein level: Swiss-Prot protein existence level 1. This is the catalytic component of the active enzyme, which catalyzes the hydrolysis of ATP coupled with the exchange of sodium and potassium ions across the plasma membrane. This action creates the electrochemical gradient of sodium and potassium ions, providing the energy for active transport of various nutrients (By similarity). May contribute to blood-heart barrier properties of endocardial endothelium and may control cardiac performance via endothelial Na(+)/H(+) exchange (PubMed:11738066). From Or
   8584..8667    +  CDS            large T antigen (fragment): large T antigen from SV40 (simian virus 40)
   8690..8824    +  polyA_signal   SV40 poly(A) signal: SV40 polyadenylation signal
   8853..9018    -  mobile_element Tn7L: mini-Tn7 element (left end of the Tn7 transposon) Tn7
>Addgene plasmid #196458 | AncNeo+Q111E | addgene full sequence | sequence record 393019 | Addgene NGS Result
TTCTCTGTCACAGAATGAAAATTTTTCTGTCATCTCTTCGTTATTAATGTTTGTAATTGACTGAATATCA
ACGCTTATTTGCAGCCTGAATGGCGAATGGG
[124 nt withheld, positions 102-225]
C
[91 nt withheld, positions 227-317]
A
[49 nt withheld, positions 319-367]
CCTTTGACGTTGGAGTCCACGTTCTT
[37 nt withheld, positions 394-430]
ACCCTATCTCGGTCTATTCTTTTGATTTATAAGGGATTTTGCCGATTTCGGCCTATTGGTTAAAAAATGA
GCTGATTTAACAAAAATTTAACGCGAATTTTAACAAAATATTAACGCTTACAATTTAGGTGGCACTTTTC
GGGGAAATGTGCGCGGAACCCCTATTTGTTTATTTTTCTAAATACATTCAAATATGTATCCGCTCATGAG
ACAATAACCCTGATAAATGCTTCAATAATATTGAAAAAGGAAGAGTATGAGTATTCAACATTTCCGTGTC
GCCCTTATTCCCTTTTTTGCGGCATTTTGCCTTCCTGTTTTTGCTCACCCAGAAACGCTGGTGAAAGTAA
AAGATGCTGAAGATCAGTTGGGTGCACGAGTGGGTTACATCGAACTGGATCTCAACAGCGGTAAGATCCT
TGAGAGTTTTCGCCCCGAAGAACGTTTTCCAATGATGAGCACTTTTAAAGTTCTGCTATGTGGCGCGGTA
TTATCCCGTATTGACGCCGGGCAAGAGCAACTCGGTCGCCGCATACACTATTCTCAGAATGACTTGGTTG
AGTACTCACCAGTCACAGAAAAGCATCTTACGGATGGCATGACAGTAAGAGAATTATGCAGTGCTGCCAT
AACCATGAGTGATAACACTGCGGCCAACTTACTTCTGACAACGATCGGAGGACCGAAGGAGCTAACCGCT
TTTTTGCACAACATGGGGGATCATGTAACTCGCCTTGATCGTTGGGAACCGGAGCTGAATGAAGCCATAC
CAAACGACGAGCGTGACACCACGATGCCTGTAGCAATGGCAACAACGTTGCGCAAACTATTAACTGGCGA
ACTACTTACTCTAGCTTCCCGGCAACAATTAATAGACTGGATGGAGGCGGATAAAGTTGCAGGACCACTT
CTGCGCTCGGCCCTTCCGGCTGGCTGGTTTATTGCTGATAAATCTGGAGCCGGTGAGCGTGGGTCTCGCG
GTATCATTGCAGCACTGGGGCCAGATGGTAAGCCCTCCCGTATCGTAGTTATCTACACGACGGGGAGTCA
GGCAACTATGGATGAACGAAATAGACAGATCGCTGAGATAGGTGCCTCACTGATTAAGCATTGGTAACTG
TCAGACCAAGTTTACTCATATATACTTTAGATTGATTTAAAACTTCATTTTTAATTTAAAAGGATCTAGG
TGAAGATCCTTTTTGATAATCTCATGACCAAAATCCCTTAACGTGAGTTTTCGTTCCACTGAGCGTCAGA
CCCCGTAGAAAAGATCAAAGGATCTTCTTGAGATCCTTTTTTTCTGCGCGTAATCTGCTGCTTGCAAACA
AAAAAACCACCGCTACCAGCGGTGGTTTGTTTGCCGGATCAAGAGCTACCAACTCTTTTTCCGAAGGTAA
CTGGCTTCAGCAGAGCGCAGATACCAAATACTGTTCTTCTAGTGTAGCCGTAGTTAGGCCACCACTTCAA
GAACTCTGTAGCACCGCCTACATACCTCGCTCTGCTAATCCTGTTACCAGTGGCTGCTGCCAGTGGCGAT
AAGTCGTGTCTTACCGGGTTGGACTCAAGACGATAGTTACCGGATAAGGCGCAGCGGTCGGGCTGAACGG
GGGGTTCGTGCACACAGCCCAGCTTGGAGCGAACGACCTACACCGAACTGAGATACCTACAGCGTGAGCT
ATGAGAAAGCGCCACGCTTCCCGAAGGGAGAAAGGCGGACAGGTATCCGGTAAGCGGCAGGGTCGGAACA
GGAGAGCGCACGAGGGAGCTTCCAGGGGGAAACGCCTGGTATCTTTATAGTCCTGTCGGGTTTCGCCACC
TCTGACTTGAGCGTCGATTTTTGTGATGCTCGTCAGGGGGGCGGAGCCTATGGAAAAACGCCAGCAACGC
GGCCTTTTTACGGTTCCTGGCCTTTTGCTGGCCTTTTGCTCACATGTTCTTTCCTGCGTTATCCCCTGAT
TCTGTGGATAACCGTATTACCGCCTTTGAGTGAGCTGATACCGCTCGCCGCAGCCGAACGACCGAGCGCA
GCGAGTCAGTGAGCGAGGAAGCGGAAGAGCGCCTGATGCGGTATTTTCTCCTTACGCATCTGTGCGGTAT
TTCACACCGCATAGACCAGCCGCGTAACCTGGCAAAATCGGTTACGGTTGAGTAATAAATGGATGCCCTG
CGTAAGCGGGTGTGGGCGGACAATAAAGTCTTAAACTGAACAAAATAGATCTAAACTATGACAATAAAGT
CTTAAACTAGACAGAATAGTTGTAAACTGAAATCAGTCCAGTTATGCTGTGAAAAAGCATACTGGACTTT
TGTTATGGCTAAAGCAAACTCTTCATTTTCTGAAGTGCAAATTGCCCGTCGTATTAAAGAGGGGCGTGGC
CAAGGGCATGGTAAAGACTATATTCGCGGCGTTGTGACAATTTACCGAACAACTCCGCGGCCGGGAAGCC
GATCTCGGCTTGAACGAATTGTTAGGTGGCGGTACTTGGGTCGATATCAAAGTGCATCACTTCTTCCCGT
ATGCCCAACTTTGTATAGAGAGCCACTGCGGGATCGTCACCGTAATCTGCTTGCACGTAGATCACATAAG
CACCAAGCGCGTTGGCCTCATGCTTGAGGAGATTGATGAGCGCGGTGGCAATGCCCTGCCTCCGGTGCTC
GCCGGAGACTGCGAGATCATAGATATAGATCTCACTACGCGGCTGCTCAAACTTGGGCAGAACGTAAGCC
GCGAGAGCGCCAACAACCGCTTCTTGGTCGAAGGCAGCAAGCGCGATGAATGTCTTACTACGGAGCAAGT
TCCCGAGGTAATCGGAGTCCGGCTGATGTTGGGAGTAGGTGGCTACGTCTCCGAACTCACGACCGAAAAG
ATCAAGAGCAGCCCGCATGGATTTGACTTGGTCAGGGCCGAGCCTACATGTGCGAATGATGCCCATACTT
GAGCCACCTAACTTTGTTTTAGGGCGACTGCCCTGCTGCGTAACATCGTTGCTGCTGCGTAACATCGTTG
CTGCTCCATAACATCAAACATCGACCCACGGCGTAACGCGCTTGCTGCTTGGATGCCCGAGGCATAGACT
GTACAAAAAAACAGTCATAACAAGCCATGAAAACCGCCACTGCGCCGTTACCACCGCTGCGTTCGGTCAA
GGTTCTGGACCAGTTGCGTGAGCGCATACGCTACTTGCATTACAGTTTACGAACCGAACAGGCTTATGTC
AACTGGGTTCGTGCCTTCATCCGTTTCCACGGTGTGCGTCACCCGGCAACCTTGGGCAGCAGCGAAGTCG
AGGCATTTCTGTCCTGGCTGGCGAACGAGCGCAAGGTTTCGGTCTCCACGCATCGTCAGGCATTGGCGGC
CTTGCTGTTCTTCTACGGCAAGGTGCTGTGCACGGATCTGCCCTTGCTTCAGGAGATCGGTAGACCTCGG
CCGTCGCGGCGCTTGCCGGTGGTGCTGACCCCGGATGAAGTGGTTCGCATCCTCGGTTTTCTGGAAGGCG
AGCATCGTTTGTTCGCCCAGGACTCTAGCTATAGTTCTAGTGGTTGGCTACGTACCCGTAGTGGCTATGG
CAGGGCTTGCCGCCCCGACGTTGGCTGCGAGCCCTGGGCCTTCACCCGAACTTGGGGGTTGGGGTGGGGA
AAAGGAAGAAACGCGGGCGTATTGGTCCCAATGGGGTCTCGGTGGGGTATCGACAGAGTGCCAGCCCTGG
GACCGAACCCCGCGTTTATGAACAAACGACCCAACACCCGTGCGTTTTATTCTGTCTTTTTATTGCCGTC
ATAGCGCGGGTTCCTTCCGGTATTGTCTCCTTCCGTGTTTCAGTTAGCCTCCCCCATCTCCCGGTACCTT
AGGAGGACTTGATATCGAACTTGATGTCGAAACGGCCCTGGAAACGGTCCTTGTCGGAGTACTGGATGTT
CTGGCCGTAAGCACGGCACTCGACACGCACTTCCATGTCGTAGGTCAGGTTGGTGAACTGCACAGCCACC
AGAGGTTGCAGGTAACGGGGCTGCAGCAGCTTTCCGTAGTAAGGGTAGTACTGCAGAGCGAAACCAGGGT
AACCGCCCATGCCGTAGTACTCGACGGTGCCGATCTTGTCAGCGTCCTCTTCACGCTTAGCGGTGCAGTG
CACGGGGATCAAGTAGGGGTTGTACTTAGCCATCACTTCAGGAGGCAGGGACTCGTTCACGGGAGCCTTG
GGCTTGAAACCGATGATACGGTTCAGCTTGACCAGGATGCAAGGCTTGCCGTCACGGTAACCGAAGGTGG
GGTCGTTGATACCGGAGCAGTTCTCGAGCCACTCGCGCTTGAACTTGCAGACTTTCTTCTGGCCCTGAGC
GTCGTTGTAGGGACCACGCTCTTTGTAGTCGGTGGGGATGTCGCCGCAGTCCTGGAAGATGATGTTCTCG
GTCTGCTGGTCAGCGGAGTAGTCCTTCAGGAACTTCTCGAGGTTCTTCACGTAGGGCTCGTAGGACTTGG
GGTCAGAAGCGGTGAAGGAGATCTCGGTCTTTTGCACCTGAGGCACTTGGGTCAGTCCAGGAGGAGCCAC
ACGGTCTTGGTACTTGGGCTCGAACTCGGACACGGTCAGCAGCATCACTTGGATGGTGCCGATGAAGATA
CCAGCCAGGCAACCGTAGAAGATCACGTAGAACAGCAGGATCTTGAACCAGGAACCACCGGTACGACCCA
GCAGCTCTTTCTTCTCGGAGTTCCAGATGAACTTCTTCCAGTTGCCGTCGCCGTCTTTAGCCTTGCCACG
AGCCATGATCAAGTCTTCGTCGAGTGATTGTAAATAAAATGTAATTTACAGTATAGTATTTTAATTAATA
TACAAATGATTTGATAATAATTCTTATTTAACTATAATATATTGTGTTGGGTTGAATTAAAGGTCCGTAT
ACTCCGGAATATTAATAGATCATGGAGATAATTAAAATGATAACCATCTCGCAAATAAATAAGTATTTTA
CTGTTTTCGTAACAGTTTTGTAATAAAAAAACCTATAAATATTCCGGATTATTCATACCGTCCCACCATC
GGGCGCGGATCCATGGGCAAAGGTGCTGGTCGTGATAAGTACGAGCCCACCGCTACCTCTGAGCACGGTG
CTAAGAAGAAGAAAAAGGGCAAGAAAGAACGCGAGCGCGACATGGACGAGCTGAAGAAAGAAGTCTCCAT
GGACGACCACAAGCTGTCCCTCGACGAGCTGCACCGTAAATACGGCACCGACCTGTCTCGTGGACTGACC
TCTGCTCGTGCTGCTGAGATCTTGGCTCGTGACGGTCCCAACACTCTGACCCCTCCACCTACTACTCCCG
AGTGGGTCAAGTTCTGCCGTCAGCTGTTCGGTGGTTTCTCCCTGCTGCTGTGGATCGGTGCTATCCTGTG
CTTCCTGGCTTACGGTATCGAGTCCGTGATGGAAGAGGAACCCAACAACGACAACCTGTACCTGGGTGTC
GTGCTGGCTGCTGTCGTGATTATTACCGGTTGCTTCTCCTACTACCAAGAGGCCAAGTCCTCCAAGATCA
TGGAATCCTTCAAGAACATGGTGCCCCAGCAGGCTCTGGTCGTGCGTAACGGCGAGAAGATGTCCATCAA
CGCTGAGGGTGTCGTCGTGGGCGACCTGGTTGAAGTGAAAGGTGGCGACCGCATCCCCGCTGACCTGCGT
ATCATTTCCGCTCACGGTTGCAAGGTGGACAACTCCTCTCTGACCGGCGAATCCGAGCCTCAGACTCGTT
CTCCCGACTTCTCCAACGAGAACCCTCTGGAAACCCGCAACATTGCTTTCTTCTCCACCAACTGCGTCGA
GGGCACCGCTAGGGGTATCGTGATCTCTACTGGCGACCGTACCGTGATGGGTCGTATCGCTTCTCTGGCT
TCCGGCCTGGAAGGTGGCAAGACCCCTATCGCTATGGAAATCGAGCACTTCATCCACCTGATTACCGGTG
TCGCTGTGTTCCTGGGCGTGTCCTTCTTCATCCTGTCTCTGATCCTCGAGTACACCTGGCTCGAGGCTGT
GATCTTCCTGATCGGTATCATCGTGGCTAACGTGCCCGAGGGACTGCTGGCTACTGTGACTGTGTGCCTG
ACTCTGACCGCTAAGCGTATGGCTCGCAAGAACTGCCTGGTCAAGAACCTGGAAGCTGTGGAAACCCTGG
GTTCCACCTCCACCATCTGCTCCGACAAGACCGGTACACTGACCCAGAACCGTATGACCGTGGCTCACAT
GTGGTTCGACAACCAGATCCACGAGGCTGACACCACCGAGAACCAGTCCGGTGCTTCCTTCGACAAGTCC
TCTGCTACCTGGACCGCTTTGTCCCGTGTGGCTGGACTGTGTAACCGTGCCGTGTTCCAGGCTAATCAAG
AGAACGTGCCCATCCTGAAGCGTGCTGTTGCTGGCGACGCTTCCGAATCCGCTCTGCTGAAGTGCATCGA
GCTGTGCTGCGGTTCCGTGAAAGAGATGCGCGAGCGTTACCCCAAGGTGGTCGAGATCCCTTTCAACAGC
ACCAACAAGTACCAGCTGTCCATCCACAAGAACGCTAACCCCTCCGAGTCTCGTTACCTGCTGGTCATGA
AGGGTGCTCCCGAGCGTATCCTGGACCGTTGCTCCTCTATCCTGATCCACGGCAAAGAGCAGCCCCTGGA
CGAGGAAATGAAGGACGCTTTCCAGAACGCTTACCTGGAACTCGGTGGCCTGGGAGAACGTGTGTTGGGA
TTCTGCCACCTCGCTCTGCCCGACGATCAGTTCCCTGAGGGATTCCAGTTCGACACCGACGAAGTGAACT
TCCCCGTGGACAAGCTGTGCTTCGTGGGCCTGATGTCCATGATCGACCCTCCAAGAGCTGCTGTGCCAGA
CGCTGTTGGAAAGTGCCGTTCCGCTGGTATCAAAGTGATCATGGTCACCGGCGATCACCCCATCACCGCT
AAGGCTATCGCTAAAGGCGTGGGTATCATCTCCGAGGGCAACGAGACTGTCGAGGATATCGCTGCTCGTC
TGAACATCCCTGTCTCTCAAGTGAACCCTCGTGACGCTAAGGCCTGCGTGGTGCACGGTTCTGACCTGAA
GGACATGACCTCCGAGCAGCTGGACGACATCCTCATCCACCACACCGAGATCGTGTTCGCTCGTACATCC
CCTCAGCAAAAGCTGATCATCGTCGAAGGTTGCCAGCGTCAGGGTGCTATCGTGGCTGTTACAGGCGACG
GTGTCAACGACTCCCCTGCTCTGAAAAAGGCTGACATCGGAGTGGCTATGGGTATCGCTGGTTCCGACGT
GTCCAAGCAGGCTGCTGACATGATCCTGCTCGACGACAACTTCGCTTCCATCGTGACCGGCGTGGAAGAG
GGTCGTCTGATCTTCGACAACTTGAAGAAGTCGATCGCTTACACCCTGACCTCTAACATCCCCGAGATCA
CCCCTTTCTTGATCTTCATCATTGCGAACATCCCACTGCCTCTGGGCACCGTGACCATCCTGTGCATCGA
CCTGGGTACTGACATGGTCCCCGCTATCTCCCTCGCTTACGAGCAGGCTGAGTCCGACATCATGAAGCGC
CAGCCTCGTAACCCCAAGACCGACAAGCTGGTCAACGAGAGGCTGATCTCCATGGCCTACGGCCAGATCG
GCATGATCCAAGCTCTCGGTGGCTTCTTCACCTACTTCGTCATCATGGCTGAGAACGGTTTCTGGCCCTC
CGGCCTGTTGGGTATCAGAGTGCAATGGGACGACCGTTGGATCAACGACGTCGAGGACTCCTACGGACAG
CAGTGGACTTACGAACAGCGCAAGATCGTCGAGTTCACTTGCCACACCGCTTTCTTCGTGTCCATCGTGG
TGGTGCAGTGGGCTGACCTGATCATCTGCAAGACCCGTCGTAACTCTGTGTTCCAGCAGGGCATGAAGAA
CAAGATCCTCATCTTCGGCCTGTTCGAGGAAACCGCTCTGGCTGCTTTCCTGTCTTACTGCCCCGGCATG
GATGTGGCTCTGCGTATGTACCCTCTGAAGCCCACCTGGTGGTTCTGCGCTTTCCCCTACTCTCTGCTCA
TCTTCCTGTACGACGAGATCCGCAAGCTCATCATCCGTCGCAACCCTGGTGGCTGGGTCGAGAAAGAGAC
TTACTACTAAAAGCTTGTCGAGAAGTACTAGAGGATCATAATCAGCCATACCACATTTGTAGAGGTTTTA
CTTGCTTTAAAAAACCTCCCACACCTCCCCCTGAACCTGAAACATAAAATGAATGCAATTGTTGTTGTTA
ACTTGTTTATTGCAGCTTATAATGGTTACAAATAAAGCAATAGCATCACAAATTTCACAAATAAAGCATT
TTTTTCACTGCATTCTAGTTGTGGTTTGTCCAAACTCATCAATGTATCTTATCATGTCTGGATCTGATCA
CTGCTTGAGCCTAGGAGATCCGAACCAGATAAGTGAAATCTAGTTCCAAACTATTTTGTCATTTTTAATT
TTCGTATTAGCTTACGACGCTACACCCAGTTCCCATCTATTTTGTCACTCTTCCCTAAATAATCCTTAAA
AACTCCATTTCCACCCCTCCCAGTTCCCAACTATTTTGTCCGCCCACAGCGGGGCATTTTTCTTCCTGTT
ATGTTTTTAATCAAACATCCTGCCAACTCCATGTGACAAACCGTCATCTTCGGCTACTTT
